>Addgene plasmid #73302 | pTYB3-human PUM1-HD MUT3-2 (C935S-Q939E)-intein-CBD | depositor partial sequence | sequence record 134923 | T7
CCATGGGCCGCAGCCGCCTTTTGGAAGATTTTCGAAACAACCGGTACCCCAATTTACAACTGCGGGAGAT
TGCTGGACATATAATGGAATTTTCCCAAGACCAGCATGGGTCCAGATTCATTCAGCTGAAACTGGAGCGT
GCCACACCAGCTGAGCGCCAGCTTGTCTTCAATGAAATCCTCCAGGCTGCCTACCAACTCATGGTGGATG
TGTTTGGTAATTACGTCATTCAGAAGTTCTTTGAATTTGGCAGTCTTGAACAGAAGCTGGCTTTGGCAGA
ACGGATTCGAGGCCACGTCCTGTCATTGGCACTACAGATGTATGGCAGCCGTGTTATCGAGAAAGCTCTT
GAGTTTATTCCTTCAGACCAGCAGAATGAGATGGTTCGGGAACTAGATGGCCATGTCTTGAAGTGTGTGA
AAGATCAGAATGGCAATCACGTGGTTCAGAAATGCATTGAATGTGTACAGCCCCAGTCTTTGCAATTTAT
CATCGATGCGTTTAAGGGACAGGTATTTGCCTTATCCACACATCCTTATGGCTGCCGAGTGATTCAGAGA
ATCCTGGAGCACTGTCTCCCTGACCAGACACTCCCTATTTTAGAGGAGCTTCACCAGCACACAGAGCAGC
TGGTACAGGATCAATATGGAAATTATGTAATCCAACATGTACTGGAGCACGGTCGTCCTGAGGATAAAAG
CAAAATTGTAGCAGAAATCCGAGGCAATGTACTTGTATTGAGTCAGCACAAATTTGCAAGCAATGTTGTG
GAGAAGTGTGTTACTCACGCCTCACGTACGGAGCGCGCTGTGCTCATCGATGAGGTGTGCACCATGAACG
ACGGTCCCCACAGTGCCTTATACACCATGATGAAGGACCAGTATGCCAACTACGTGGTCCAGAAGATGAT
TGACGTGGCGGAGCCAGGCCAGCGGAAGATCGTCATGCATAAGATCCGGCCCCACATCGCAACTCTTCGT
AAGTACACCTATGGCAAGCACATTCTGGCCAAGCTGGAGAAGTACTACATGAAGAACGGTGTTGACTTAG
GGTGC
