>Addgene plasmid #73302 | pTYB3-human PUM1-HD MUT3-2 (C935S-Q939E)-intein-CBD | addgene partial sequence | sequence record 139515 | sceVMA-Intein-R 5'-GGGCTCTGTGCTGACTTTTC-3'
GCATTTAATTACCTCACGAGGTCTGCCATCTTTACCCATGACCTTATTACCAACCTCAATGTTTTCAATA
CATTCAATAGACCCATCCGCCATTAAAACATTGGTACCCTTGGCAAAGCACCCTAAGTCAACACCGTTCT
TCATGTAGTACTTCTCCAGCTTGGCCAGAATGTGCTTGCCATAGGTGTACTTACGAAGAGTTGCGATGTG
GGGCCGGATCTTATGCATGACGATCTTCCGCTGGCCTGGCTCCGCCACGTCAATCATCTTCTGGACCACG
TAGTTGGCATACTGGTCCTTCATCATGGTGTATAAGGCACTGTGGGGACCGTCGTTCATGGTGCACACCT
CATCGATGAGCACAGCGCGCTCCGTACGTGAGGCGTGAGTAACACACTTCTCCACAACATTGCTTGCAAA
TTTGTGCTGACTCAATACAAGTACATTGCCTCGGATTTCTGCTACAATTTTGCTTTTATCCTCAGGACGA
CCGTGCTCCAGTACATGTTGGATTACATAATTTCCATATTGATCCTGTACCAGCTGCTCTGTGTGCTGGT
GAAGCTCCTCTAAAATAGGGAGTGTCTGGTCAGGGAGACAGTGCTCCAGGATTCTCTGAATCACTCGGCA
GCCATAAGGATGTGTGGATAAGGCAAATACCTGTCCCTTAAACGCATCGATGATAAATTGCAAAGACTGG
GGCTGTACACATTCAATGCATTTCTGAACCACGTGATTGCCATTCTGATCTTTCACACACTTCAAGACAT
GGCCATCTAGTTCCCGAACCATCTCATTCTGCTGGTCTGAAGGAATAAACTCAAGAGCTTTCTCGATAAC
ACGGCTGCCATACATCTGTAGTGCCAATGACAGGACGTGGCC
