>Addgene plasmid #73302 | pTYB3-human PUM1-HD MUT3-2 (C935S-Q939E)-intein-CBD | addgene partial sequence | sequence record 139516 | T7 5'-TAATACGACTCACTATAGGG-3'
TTTGTTTAACTTTAAGAAGGAGATATAACCATGGGCCGCAGCCGCCTTTTGGAAGATTTTCGAAACAACC
GGTACCCCAATTTACAACTGCGGGAGATTGCTGGACATATAATGGAATTTTCCCAAGACCAGCATGGGTC
CAGATTCATTCAGCTGAAACTGGAGCGTGCCACACCAGCTGAGCGCCAGCTTGTCTTCAATGAAATCCTC
CAGGCTGCCTACCAACTCATGGTGGATGTGTTTGGTAATTACGTCATTCAGAAGTTCTTTGAATTTGGCA
GTCTTGAACAGAAGCTGGCTTTGGCAGAACGGATTCGAGGCCACGTCCTGTCATTGGCACTACAGATGTA
TGGCAGCCGTGTTATCGAGAAAGCTCTTGAGTTTATTCCTTCAGACCAGCAGAATGAGATGGTTCGGGAA
CTAGATGGCCATGTCTTGAAGTGTGTGAAAGATCAGAATGGCAATCACGTGGTTCAGAAATGCATTGAAT
GTGTACAGCCCCAGTCTTTGCAATTTATCATCGATGCGTTTAAGGGACAGGTATTTGCCTTATCCACACA
TCCTTATGGCTGCCGAGTGATTCAGAGAATCCTGGAGCACTGTCTCCCTGACCAGACACTCCCTATTTTA
GAGGAGCTT
