[The description below was written by a language model from this plasmid's Addgene catalogue record.]
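Description:
pTYB3-human PUM1-HD MUT3-2 (C935S-Q939E)-intein-CBD is a bacterial expression plasmid built on the pTYB3 backbone from New England Biolabs (7477 bp without insert). It is maintained in E. coli as a low-copy plasmid under ampicillin selection. The record does not list the promoter explicitly, but a T7 primer is given as the 5′ sequencing primer, which fits the T7-driven expression design of this vector family. No feature table is provided, so other backbone elements such as the replication origin are not documented here.

The insert is a 1053 bp fragment encoding the Pumilio homology domain (PUM-HD) of human PUM1, the sequence-specific RNA-binding region of the protein, which is composed of tandem Pumilio repeats. It carries two substitutions, C935S and Q939E; the "MUT3-2" label is not explained in the record, but the associated work concerns engineering the RNA sequence specificity of Pumilio repeats, so the changes are presumably intended to alter base recognition by one repeat. The fragment was cloned between NcoI (retained) and SapI (destroyed), placing it in frame with the backbone-encoded C-terminal intein and, as the name indicates, a chitin-binding domain (CBD). In this type of arrangement the CBD allows capture of the fusion protein on chitin resin, and induced self-cleavage of the intein releases the target protein from the tag, so no protease site is needed. SapI cloning is generally used in such vectors to join the insert directly to the intein without extra residues. The construct is used to produce and purify the mutant PUM1-HD, presumably for studies of its RNA binding.
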