Addgene plasmid #73302: pTYB3-human PUM1-HD MUT3-2 (C935S-Q939E)-intein-CBD
Purpose: Expresses mutant human PUM1-HD
Depositing lab: Traci Hall. Depositing organization: National Institute of Environmental Health Sciences (NIEHS). Publication: Engineering RNA sequence specificity of Pumilio repeats. Cheong CG, Hall TM. Proc Natl Acad Sci U S A. 2006 Sep 12;103(37):13635-9. Epub 2006 Sep 5. 10.1073/pnas.0606294103 PubMed 16954190.
Backbone
  Vector backbone: pTYB3
  Backbone manufacturer: New England Biolabs
  Backbone size w/o insert (bp): 7477
  Vector type: Bacterial Expression
Growth in bacteria
  Bacterial resistance: Ampicillin, 100 μg/mL
  Growth temperature: 37°C
  Growth strain: DH5alpha
  Copy number: Low Copy
Gene/Insert
  Gene/Insert name: human PUM1 Pumilio homology domain (alt name: PUM1)
  Species: H. sapiens (human)
  Insert size (bp): 1053
  Mutation: C935S-Q939E
  Entrez Gene: PUM1 (a.k.a. HSPUM, NEDMSF, PUMH, PUMH1, PUML1, SCA47)
  Tag / fusion protein: intein (C terminal on backbone)
  Cloning method: Restriction Enzyme; 5′ cloning site NcoI (not destroyed); 3′ cloning site SapI (destroyed during cloning)
  Sequencing primers: 5′ T7; 3′ IntR
Terms and licenses: Academic/Nonprofit Terms; Industry Terms: Not Available to Industry
How to cite: pTYB3-human PUM1-HD MUT3-2 (C935S-Q939E)-intein-CBD was a gift from Traci Hall (Addgene plasmid # 73302 ; http://n2t.net/addgene:73302 ; RRID:Addgene_73302)
